Addgene plasmid #170734: pET30 W96A-GLTP
Purpose: The plasmids contain inserts (ORFs) for expressing various members of the GlycoLipid Transfer Protein (GLTP) superfamily.
Depositing lab: Rhoderick Brown. Depositing organization: University of Minnesota. Publication: Structural basis for glycosphingolipid transfer specificity. Malinina L, Malakhova ML, Teplov A, Brown RE, Patel DJ. Nature. 2004 Aug 26;430(7003):1048-53. doi: 10.1038/nature02856. PubMed 15329726.
Backbone
  Vector backbone: pET30 Xa/LIC
  Vector type: Bacterial Expression
Growth in bacteria
  Bacterial resistance: Kanamycin, 50 μg/mL
  Growth temperature: 37°C
  Growth strain: DH5alpha
  Copy number: High Copy
Gene/Insert
  Gene/Insert name: W96A-GLTP
  Species: H. sapiens (human)
  Mutation: W96A
  Entrez Gene: GLTP
  Tag / fusion protein: His (N terminal on backbone)
  Cloning method: Ligation Independent Cloning
Terms and licenses: Academic/Nonprofit Terms; Industry Terms: Not Available to Industry
How to cite: pET30 W96A-GLTP was a gift from Rhoderick Brown (Addgene plasmid # 170734 ; http://n2t.net/addgene:170734 ; RRID:Addgene_170734)
