[The description below was written by a language model from this plasmid's Addgene catalogue record and pLannotate feature annotations shown in this document.]
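Description:
pET30 W96A-GLTP is a bacterial expression plasmid built on the pET30 Xa/LIC backbone, carrying the open reading frame for human glycolipid transfer protein (GLTP) with a tryptophan-to-alanine substitution at position 96. The insert was introduced by ligation-independent cloning. The plasmid replicates from a ColE1/pBR322-type origin, with the adjacent bom and rop elements annotated (the catalogue lists it as high copy), and it also carries an f1 origin for single-stranded DNA production. Selection is by kanamycin through an aminoglycoside phosphotransferase gene. Short tetracycline-resistance and AmpR promoter fragments in the annotation are backbone remnants rather than functional markers.

Expression follows the standard pET arrangement: a T7 promoter immediately followed by a lac operator, a strong T7 gene 10 ribosome binding site, and a T7 terminator downstream. A plasmid-borne lacI gene supplies repressor, so that transcription is held off until IPTG induction in a host providing T7 RNA polymerase. The catalogue records an N-terminal His tag contributed by the backbone. The automated feature table does not call that tag, but it does annotate an S-Tag upstream of the GLTP coding sequence. It also marks a His-tag fragment downstream of the insert, and the record does not say whether this is translated as part of the protein.

GLTP accelerates the transfer of glycosphingolipids between membranes. This plasmid belongs to a set made for expressing GLTP superfamily members, and is associated with structural work on glycosphingolipid transfer specificity. The record does not state the specific functional effect of the W96A mutation.
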