Features (pLannotate 1.2.2; 20 found; start..end, strand, type, name):
     15..603     +  rep_origin     ori: high-copy-number ColE1/pMB1/pBR322/pUC origin of replication
    789..928     -  misc_feature   bom: basis of mobility region from pBR322
   1030..1221    -  CDS            rop: Rop protein, which maintains plasmids at low copy number; rop
   1238..1618    +  CDS            YPB1_ECOLX: Protein predicted: Swiss-Prot protein existence level 4. From Escherichia coli.
   1690..1981    -  CDS            TcR (fragment): tetracycline efflux protein; tet; confers resistance to tetracycline
   1996..2017    -  protein_bind   CAP binding site: CAP binding activates transcription in the presence of cAMP. E. coli catabolite activator protein
   2030..3112    -  CDS            lacI: lac repressor; lacI; The lac repressor binds to the lac operator to inhibit transcription in E. coli. This inhibition can be relieved by adding lactose or isopropyl-β-D-thiogalactopyranoside (IPTG).
   3113..3190    -  promoter       lacI promoter: lacI
   3198..3477    -  CDS            TcR (fragment): tetracycline efflux protein; tet; confers resistance to tetracycline
   3503..3521    +  promoter       T7 promoter: promoter for bacteriophage T7 RNA polymerase
   3522..3546    +  protein_bind   lac operator: The lac repressor binds to the lac operator to inhibit transcription in E. coli. This inhibition can be relieved by adding lactose or isopropyl-β-D-thiogalactopyranoside (IPTG). lac repressor encoded by lacI
   3561..3583    +  RBS            RBS: efficient ribosome binding site from bacteriophage T7 gene 10 (Olins and Rangwala, 1989)
   3645..3689    +  CDS            S-Tag: affinity and epitope tag derived from pancreatic ribonuclease A
   3732..4358    +  CDS            GLTP: GLTP_HUMAN - Experimental evidence at protein level: Swiss-Prot protein existence level 1. Accelerates the intermembrane transfer of various glycolipids. Catalyzes the transfer of various glycosphingolipids between membranes but does not catalyze the transfer of phospholipids. May be involved in the intracellular translocation of glucosylceramides. From Homo sapiens (Human).
   4440..4457    +  CDS            9xHis (fragment): 9xHis affinity tag
   4467..4516    +  CDS            SET1 (fragment): solubility-enhancement tag derived from T7 phage gene 10B
   4524..4571    +  terminator     T7 terminator: transcription terminator for bacteriophage T7 RNA polymerase
   4608..5036    +  rep_origin     f1 ori (sequence partly withheld): f1 bacteriophage origin of replication; arrow indicates direction of (+) strand synthesis
   5089..5146    +  promoter       AmpR promoter (fragment): bla
   5155..5970    -  CDS            KanR: aminoglycoside phosphotransferase; aph(3')-Ia; confers resistance to kanamycin in bacteria or G418 (Geneticin®) in eukaryotes
>Addgene plasmid #170734 | pET30 W96A-GLTP | addgene full sequence | sequence record 337015 | Addgene NGS Result
ATCAAAGGATCTTCTTGAGATCCTTTTTTTCTGCGCGTAATCTGCTGCTTGCAAACAAAAAAACCACCGC
TACCAGCGGTGGTTTGTTTGCCGGATCAAGAGCTACCAACTCTTTTTCCGAAGGTAACTGGCTTCAGCAG
AGCGCAGATACCAAATACTGTCCTTCTAGTGTAGCCGTAGTTAGGCCACCACTTCAAGAACTCTGTAGCA
CCGCCTACATACCTCGCTCTGCTAATCCTGTTACCAGTGGCTGCTGCCAGTGGCGATAAGTCGTGTCTTA
CCGGGTTGGACTCAAGACGATAGTTACCGGATAAGGCGCAGCGGTCGGGCTGAACGGGGGGTTCGTGCAC
ACAGCCCAGCTTGGAGCGAACGACCTACACCGAACTGAGATACCTACAGCGTGAGCTATGAGAAAGCGCC
ACGCTTCCCGAAGGGAGAAAGGCGGACAGGTATCCGGTAAGCGGCAGGGTCGGAACAGGAGAGCGCACGA
GGGAGCTTCCAGGGGGAAACGCCTGGTATCTTTATAGTCCTGTCGGGTTTCGCCACCTCTGACTTGAGCG
TCGATTTTTGTGATGCTCGTCAGGGGGGCGGAGCCTATGGAAAAACGCCAGCAACGCGGCCTTTTTACGG
TTCCTGGCCTTTTGCTGGCCTTTTGCTCACATGTTCTTTCCTGCGTTATCCCCTGATTCTGTGGATAACC
GTATTACCGCCTTTGAGTGAGCTGATACCGCTCGCCGCAGCCGAACGACCGAGCGCAGCGAGTCAGTGAG
CGAGGAAGCGGAAGAGCGCCTGATGCGGTATTTTCTCCTTACGCATCTGTGCGGTATTTCACACCGCAAT
GGTGCACTCTCAGTACAATCTGCTCTGATGCCGCATAGTTAAGCCAGTATACACTCCGCTATCGCTACGT
GACTGGGTCATGGCTGCGCCCCGACACCCGCCAACACCCGCTGACGCGCCCTGACGGGCTTGTCTGCTCC
CGGCATCCGCTTACAGACAAGCTGTGACCGTCTCCGGGAGCTGCATGTGTCAGAGGTTTTCACCGTCATC
ACCGAAACGCGCGAGGCAGCTGCGGTAAAGCTCATCAGCGTGGTCGTGAAGCGATTCACAGATGTCTGCC
TGTTCATCCGCGTCCAGCTCGTTGAGTTTCTCCAGAAGCGTTAATGTCTGGCTTCTGATAAAGCGGGCCA
TGTTAAGGGCGGTTTTTTCCTGTTTGGTCACTGATGCCTCCGTGTAAGGGGGATTTCTGTTCATGGGGGT
AATGATACCGATGAAACGAGAGAGGATGCTCACGATACGGGTTACTGATGATGAACATGCCCGGTTACTG
GAACGTTGTGAGGGTAAACAACTGGCGGTATGGATGCGGCGGGACCAGAGAAAAATCACTCAGGGTCAAT
GCCAGCGCTTCGTTAATACAGATGTAGGTGTTCCACAGGGTAGCCAGCAGCATCCTGCGATGCAGATCCG
GAACATAATGGTGCAGGGCGCTGACTTCCGCGTTTCCAGACTTTACGAAACACGGAAACCGAAGACCATT
CATGTTGTTGCTCAGGTCGCAGACGTTTTGCAGCAGCAGTCGCTTCACGTTCGCTCGCGTATCGGTGATT
CATTCTGCTAACCAGTAAGGCAACCCCGCCAGCCTAGCCGGGTCCTCAACGACAGGAGCACGATCATGCG
CACCCGTGGGGCCGCCATGCCGGCGATAATGGCCTGCTTCTCGCCGAAACGTTTGGTGGCGGGACCAGTG
ACGAAGGCTTGAGCGAGGGCGTGCAAGATTCCGAATACCGCAAGCGACAGGCCGATCATCGTCGCGCTCC
AGCGAAAGCGGTCCTCGCCGAAAATGACCCAGAGCGCTGCCGGCACCTGTCCTACGAGTTGCATGATAAA
GAAGACAGTCATAAGTGCGGCGACGATAGTCATGCCCCGCGCCCACCGGAAGGAGCTGACTGGGTTGAAG
GCTCTCAAGGGCATCGGTCGAGATCCCGGTGCCTAATGAGTGAGCTAACTTACATTAATTGCGTTGCGCT
CACTGCCCGCTTTCCAGTCGGGAAACCTGTCGTGCCAGCTGCATTAATGAATCGGCCAACGCGCGGGGAG
AGGCGGTTTGCGTATTGGGCGCCAGGGTGGTTTTTCTTTTCACCAGTGAGACGGGCAACAGCTGATTGCC
CTTCACCGCCTGGCCCTGAGAGAGTTGCAGCAAGCGGTCCACGCTGGTTTGCCCCAGCAGGCGAAAATCC
TGTTTGATGGTGGTTAACGGCGGGATATAACATGAGCTGTCTTCGGTATCGTCGTATCCCACTACCGAGA
TGTCCGCACCAACGCGCAGCCCGGACTCGGTAATGGCGCGCATTGCGCCCAGCGCCATCTGATCGTTGGC
AACCAGCATCGCAGTGGGAACGATGCCCTCATTCAGCATTTGCATGGTTTGTTGAAAACCGGACATGGCA
CTCCAGTCGCCTTCCCGTTCCGCTATCGGCTGAATTTGATTGCGAGTGAGATATTTATGCCAGCCAGCCA
GACGCAGACGCGCCGAGACAGAACTTAATGGGCCCGCTAACAGCGCGATTTGCTGGTGACCCAATGCGAC
CAGATGCTCCACGCCCAGTCGCGTACCGTCTTCATGGGAGAAAATAATACTGTTGATGGGTGTCTGGTCA
GAGACATCAAGAAATAACGCCGGAACATTAGTGCAGGCAGCTTCCACAGCAATGGCATCCTGGTCATCCA
GCGGATAGTTAATGATCAGCCCACTGACGCGTTGCGCGAGAAGATTGTGCACCGCCGCTTTACAGGCTTC
GACGCCGCTTCGTTCTACCATCGACACCACCACGCTGGCACCCAGTTGATCGGCGCGAGATTTAATCGCC
GCGACAATTTGCGACGGCGCGTGCAGGGCCAGACTGGAGGTGGCAACGCCAATCAGCAACGACTGTTTGC
CCGCCAGTTGTTGTGCCACGCGGTTGGGAATGTAATTCAGCTCCGCCATCGCCGCTTCCACTTTTTCCCG
CGTTTTCGCAGAAACGTGGCTGGCCTGGTTCACCACGCGGGAAACGGTCTGATAAGAGACACCGGCATAC
TCTGCGACATCGTATAACGTTACTGGTTTCACATTCACCACCCTGAATTGACTCTCTTCCGGGCGCTATC
ATGCCATACCGCGAAAGGTTTTGCGCCATTCGATGGTGTCCGGGATCTCGACGCTCTCCCTTATGCGACT
CCTGCATTAGGAAGCAGCCCAGTAGTAGGTTGAGGCCGTTGAGCACCGCCGCCGCAAGGAATGGTGCATG
CAAGGAGATGGCGCCCAACAGTCCCCCGGCCACGGGGCCTGCCACCATACCCACGCCGAAACAAGCGCTC
ATGAGCCCGAAGTGGCGAGCCCGATCTTCCCCATCGGTGATGTCGGCGATATAGGCGCCAGCAACCGCAC
CTGTGGCGCCGGTGATGCCGGCCACGATGCGTCCGGCGTAGAGGATCGAGATCGATCTCGATCCCGCGAA
ATTAATACGACTCACTATAGGGGAATTGTGAGCGGATAACAATTCCCCTCTAGAAATAATTTTGTTTAAC
TTTAAGAAGGAGATATACATATGCACCATCATCATCATCATTCTTCTGGTCTGGTGCCACGCGGTTCTGG
TATGAAAGAAACCGCTGCTGCTAAATTCGAACGCCAGCACATGGACAGCCCAGATCTGGGTACCGGTGGT
GGCTCCGGTATTGAGGGTCGCATGGCGCTGCTGGCGGAGCACTTGCTGAAGCCGCTGCCCGCGGACAAGC
AGATCGAGACCGGGCCCTTCCTCGAGGCGGTGTCCCACCTGCCGCCCTTCTTCGATTGCCTTGGGTCCCC
AGTGTTTACTCCCATCAAGGCAGACATAAGCGGCAACATCACGAAAATCAAAGCTGTGTACGACACCAAC
CCAGCCAAGTTCCGGACCCTGCAGAACATCCTGGAGGTGGAGAAAGAAATGTATGGAGCAGAGTGGCCCA
AAGTAGGGGCCACACTGGCGCTGATGGCGCTGAAAAGAGGCCTCCGCTTCATCCAGGTCTTCCTCCAGAG
CATCTGCGACGGGGAGCGGGACGAGAACCACCCCAACCTCATCCGTGTCAACGCCACCAAGGCCTACGAG
ATGGCCCTCAAGAAGTACCATGGCTGGATCGTGCAGAAGATCTTCCAGGCAGCACTGTACGCAGCACCCT
ATAAGTCTGACTTCCTGAAAGCGCTCTCCAAGGGGCAGAATGTTACGGAGGAGGAGTGCCTGGAGAAGAT
CCGCCTCTTCCTAGTCAACTACACGGCGACCATCGATGTCATCTACGAGATGTACACCCAGATGAACGCC
GAGCTTAACTACAAGGTGTAAGGCTCTAACTCTCCTCTGGCCATGGCGATATCGGATCCGAATTCGAGCT
CCGTCGACAAGCTTGCGGCCGCACTCGAGCACCACCACCACCACCACTGAGATCCGGCTGCTAACAAAGC
CCGAAAGGAAGCTGAGTTGGCTGCTGCCACCGCTGAGCAATAACTAGCATAACCCCTTGGGGCCTCTAAA
CGGGTCTTGAGGGGTTTTTTGCTGAAAGGAGGAACTATATCCGGATTGGCGAATGGG
[124 nt withheld, positions 4608-4731]
C
[91 nt withheld, positions 4733-4823]
A
[49 nt withheld, positions 4825-4873]
CCTTTGACGTTGGAGTCCACGTTCTTT
[37 nt withheld, positions 4901-4937]
ACCCTATCTCGGTCTATTCTTTTGATTTATAAGGGATTTTGCCGATTTCGGCCTATTGGTTAAAAAATGA
GCTGATTTAACAAAAATTTAACGCGAATTTTAACAAAATATTAACGCTTACAATTTAGGTGGCACTTTTC
GGGGAAATGTGCGCGGAACCCCTATTTGTTTATTTTTCTAAATACATTCAAATATGTATCCGCTCATGAA
TTAATTCTTAGAAAAACTCATCGAGCATCAAATGAAACTGCAATTTATTCATATCAGGATTATCAATACC
ATATTTTTGAAAAAGCCGTTTCTGTAATGAAGGAGAAAACTCACCGAGGCAGTTCCATAGGATGGCAAGA
TCCTGGTATCGGTCTGCGATTCCGACTCGTCCAACATCAATACAACCTATTAATTTCCCCTCGTCAAAAA
TAAGGTTATCAAGTGAGAAATCACCATGAGTGACGACTGAATCCGGTGAGAATGGCAAAAGTTTATGCAT
TTCTTTCCAGACTTGTTCAACAGGCCAGCCATTACGCTCGTCATCAAAATCACTCGCATCAACCAAACCG
TTATTCATTCGTGATTGCGCCTGAGCGAGACGAAATACGCGATCGCTGTTAAAAGGACAATTACAAACAG
GAATCGAATGCAACCGGCGCAGGAACACTGCCAGCGCATCAACAATATTTTCACCTGAATCAGGATATTC
TTCTAATACCTGGAATGCTGTTTTCCCGGGGATCGCAGTGGTGAGTAACCATGCATCATCAGGAGTACGG
ATAAAATGCTTGATGGTCGGAAGAGGCATAAATTCCGTCAGCCAGTTTAGTCTGACCATCTCATCTGTAA
CATCATTGGCAACGCTACCTTTGCCATGTTTCAGAAACAACTCTGGCGCATCGGGCTTCCCATACAATCG
ATAGATTGTCGCACCTGATTGCCCGACATTATCGCGAGCCCATTTATACCCATATAAATCAGCATCCATG
TTGGAATTTAATCGCGGCCTAGAGCAAGACGTTTCCCGTTGAATATGGCTCATAACACCCCTTGTATTAC
TGTTTATGTAAGCAGACAGTTTTATTGTTCATGACCAAAATCCCTTAACGTGAGTTTTCGTTCCACTGAG
CGTCAGACCCCGTAGAAAAG
